Addgene plasmid #53632: MYO5AA-c010
Purpose: bacterial expression plasmid
Depositing lab: Nicola Burgess-Brown. Depositing organization: University of Oxford.
Backbone
  Vector backbone: pNIC28-Bsa4
  Backbone manufacturer: SGC
  Vector type: Bacterial Expression
Growth in bacteria
  Bacterial resistance: Kanamycin, 50 μg/mL
  Growth temperature: 37°C
  Growth strain: Mach1 ; BL21(DE3)-R3-pRARE2
  Copy number: High Copy
Gene/Insert
  Gene/Insert name: MYO5AA (alt name: 4J5L)
  Insert size (bp): 1321
  Mutation: Bacterial expression for structure determination; may not be full ORF, see comments
  Promoter: T7
  Tag / fusion protein: His-6-TEV (N terminal on insert)
  Cloning method: Ligation Independent Cloning
  Sequencing primers: 5′ T7; 3′ T7-term
Terms and licenses: Academic/Nonprofit Terms; Industry Terms: Not Available to Industry
Depositor comments: T7/lac regulated, N-terminal His-tag, TEV, LIC cloning using BsaI cleavage/T4 polymerase, SacB stuffer fragment, pET28 backbone. http://www.thesgc.org/structures/4J5L/ Use BL21(DE3)-R3-pRARE2 strain for expression.
How to cite: MYO5AA-c010 was a gift from Nicola Burgess-Brown (Addgene plasmid # 53632 ; http://n2t.net/addgene:53632 ; RRID:Addgene_53632)
