[The description below was written by a language model from this plasmid's Addgene catalogue record.]
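Description:
MYO5AA-c010 is a bacterial expression plasmid built on pNIC28-Bsa4, a pET28-derived vector designed for ligation-independent cloning. It is maintained as a high-copy plasmid under kanamycin selection. The record names one E. coli strain for propagation and a BL21(DE3) derivative carrying a rare-codon tRNA helper plasmid for protein production. No feature table is provided, so the origin of replication and other backbone elements are not itemised beyond the depositor's description of the pET28 lineage.

The insert is a MYO5AA fragment of about 1.3 kb, placed under a T7 promoter with lac regulation. Transcription therefore depends on T7 RNA polymerase supplied by a DE3 lysogen host and stays repressed until induction. The source species is not stated. The record also cautions that the insert was designed for structure determination and may not be the full open reading frame, which fits a domain-level construct. The coding sequence is fused at its N terminus to a hexahistidine tag followed by a TEV protease site, which allows immobilised metal affinity purification and later removal of the tag. In the parental vector, the cloning site holds a SacB stuffer fragment flanked by BsaI sites. BsaI cleavage and T4 polymerase treatment generate the single-stranded overhangs for annealing the insert, and replacing SacB provides counter-selection against uncut vector.

The alternative name points to a deposited crystal structure, so the construct is intended for recombinant production of this MYO5A-derived fragment for structural and biochemical work.
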