>Addgene plasmid #53632 | MYO5AA-c010 | depositor partial sequence | sequence record 83760 | insert sequence
CATATGCACCATCATCATCATCATTCTTCTGGTGTAGATCTGGGTACCGAGAACCTGTACTTCCAATCCA
TGGAGAACATATCCCCAGGACAGATCATTGATGAACCCATCCGACCAGTCAACATTCCCAGGAAAGAAAA
GGATTTCCAAGGGATGCTGGAATACAAGAAGGAGGATGAGCAAAAACTTGTTAAGAACCTGATTCTGGAA
CTGAAGCCACGTGGTGTAGCAGTCAATTTGATTCCAGGATTACCGGCATATATCCTGTTCATGTGTGTTC
GACATGCTGACTACCTGAATGATGATCAGAAAGTAAGGTCGTTGCTAACATCAACAATTAACAGCATCAA
AAAAGTATTGAAGAAAAGAGGTGATGATTTTGAAACCGTCTCCTTCTGGCTCTCTAACACATGCCGATTT
TTGCACTGCTTGAAACAGTACAGTGGAGAAGAGGGCTTTATGAAGCACAACACATCTCGCCAGAATGAAC
ACTGCCTCACCAATTTTGACCTGGCTGAGTATCGGCAGGTGCTGAGTGACTTGGCCATTCAGATCTACCA
GCAGCTCGTGCGGGTGTTAGAGAACATCCTTCAGCCAATGATTGTCTCAGGCATGCTGGAACATGAAACG
ATTCAGGGCGTGTCTGGGGTGAAGCCCACAGGGTTGAGAAAGCGAACCTCCAGTATCGCCGATGAGGGCA
CCTACACACTGGACTCCATCCTCCGGCAGCTCAACTCCTTCCACTCGGTCATGTGTCAGCATGGCATGGA
CCCTGAACTGATCAAGCAGGTGGTCAAGCAGATGTTCTACATCATAGGGGCCATCACCCTGAACAACCTT
CTCCTGCGGAAGGACATGTGCTCCTGGAGTAAAGGCATGCAGATCAGGTACAATGTCAGTCAACTGGAAG
AATGGCTGCGTGACAAGAATCTGATGAATAGTGGGGCTAAAGAAACCCTGGAACCTCTCATTCAGGCTGC
TCAACTTTTGCAAGTGAAAAAGAAAACAGATGATGATGCAGAAGCCATTTGTTCTATGTGCAATGCTTTA
ACTACTGCCCAGATTGTGAAAGTGTTGAATTTGTATACTCCAGTTAATGAGTTTGAAGAAAGAGTCTCTG
TGTCGTTCATTCGTACTATACAGATGCGTTTACGAGACAGGAAAGACTCTCCCCAGCTGCTCATGGATGC
TAAACACATCTTTCCTGTCACCTTTCCTTTCAACCCATCTTCCCTCGCACTAGAAACCATCCAGATTCCA
GCCAGCCTCGGCCTGGGCTTCATTTCACGGGTCTGACAGTAAAGGTGGATACGGATCCGAA
