>Addgene plasmid #53632 | MYO5AA-c010 | addgene partial sequence | sequence record 97865 | T7 5'-TAATACGACTCACTATAGGG-3'
CTCTAGAATAATTTTGTTTAACTTTAAGAAGGAGATATACCATGGGCCATCATCATCATCATCACGAAAA
CCTGTATTTTCAGGGCCATATGGCTAGCATGACTGGTGGACAGCAAATGGGTCGCGGATCCGAATTCATG
GAGAACATATCCCCAGGACAGATCATTGATGAACCCATCCGACCAGTCAACATTCCCAGGAAAGAAAAGG
ATTTCCAAGGGATGCTGGAATACAAGAAGGAGGATGAGCAAAAACTTGTTAAGAACCTGATTCTGGAACT
GAAGCCACGTGGTGTAGCAGTCAATTTGATTCCAGGATTACCGGCATATATCCTGTTCATGTGTGTTCGA
CATGCTGACTACCTGAATGATGATCAGAAAGTAAGGTCGTTGCTAACATCAACAATTAACAGCATCAAAA
AAGTATTGAAGAAAAGAGGTGATGATTTTGAAACCGTCTCCTTCTGGCTCTCTAACACATGCCGATTTTT
GCACTGCTTGAAACAGTACAGTGGAGAAGAGGGCTTTATGAAGCACAACACATCTCGCCAGAATGAACAC
TGCCTCACCAATTTTGACCTGGCTGAGTATCGGCAGGTGCTGAGTGACTTGGCCATTCA
