>Addgene plasmid #53632 | MYO5AA-c010 | addgene partial sequence | sequence record 97866 | T7term 5'-GCTAGTTATTGCTCAGCGG-3'
GGCTTTGTTAGCAGCCGGATCTCAGTGGTGGTGGTGGTGGTGCTCGAGTGCGGCCGCAAGCTTGTCGACT
CAGACCCGTGAAATGAAGCCCAGGCCGAGGCTGGCTGGAATCTGGATGGTTTCTAGTGCGAGGGAAGATG
GGTTGAAAGGAAAGGTGACAGGAAAGATGTGTTTAGCATCCATGAGCAGCTGGGGAGAGTCTTTCCTGTC
TCGTAAACGCATCTGTATAGTACGAATGAACGACACAGAGACTCTTTCTTCAAACTCATTAACTGGAGTA
TACAAATTCAACACTTTCACAATCTGGGCAGTAGTTAAAGCATTGCACATAGAACAAATGGCTTCTGCAT
CATCATCTGTTTTCTTTTTCACTTGCAAAAGTTGAGCAGCCTGAATGAGAGGTTCCAGGGTTTCTTTAGC
CCCACTATTCATCAGATTCTTGTCACGCAGCCATTCTTCCAGTTGACTGACATTGTACCTGATCTGCATG
CCTTTACTCCAGGAGCACATGTCCTTCCGCAGGAGAAGGTTGTTCAGGGTGATGGCCCCTATGATGTAGA
ACATCTGCTTGACCACCTGCTTGATCA
